Addgene plasmid #51818: T7-TPase
Purpose: For in vitro transcription of Tol2 transposase using T7 Promoter
Depositing lab: Elly Tanaka. Depositing organization: Zentrum fuer Regenerative Therapien Dresden (CRTD). Publication: Optimized axolotl (Ambystoma mexicanum) husbandry, breeding, metamorphosis, transgenesis and tamoxifen-mediated recombination. Khattak S, Murawala P, Andreas H, Kappert V, Schuez M, Sandoval-Guzman T, Crawford K, Tanaka EM. Nat Protoc. 2014 Mar;9(3):529-40. doi: 10.1038/nprot.2014.040. Epub 2014 Feb 6. PubMed 24504478.
Backbone
  Vector backbone: pBluscript II SK+
  Vector type: Unspecified
Growth in bacteria
  Bacterial resistance: Ampicillin, 100 μg/mL
  Growth temperature: 37°C
  Growth strain: DH5alpha
  Copy number: High Copy
Gene/Insert
  Gene/Insert name: Tol2 Transposase
  Species: O. latipes
  Promoter: T7
  Cloning method: Restriction Enzyme; 5′ cloning site XhoI (not destroyed); 3′ cloning site XbaI (not destroyed)
  Sequencing primers: 5′ M13 Universal; 3′ M13 reverse
Terms and licenses: Academic/Nonprofit Terms; Industry Terms: Not Available to Industry
How to cite: T7-TPase was a gift from Elly Tanaka (Addgene plasmid # 51818 ; http://n2t.net/addgene:51818 ; RRID:Addgene_51818)
