[The description below was written by a language model from this plasmid's Addgene catalogue record and pLannotate feature annotations shown in this document.]
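Description:
T7-TPase is a bacterial cloning plasmid built on pBluescript II SK+ that serves as a template for in vitro transcription of Tol2 transposase mRNA. It is 5,338 bp in the depositor's full sequence. It replicates in E. coli from a high-copy ColE1/pUC-type origin and is selected with ampicillin through the β-lactamase gene and its native promoter. The backbone also retains the usual pBluescript elements. These include an f1 phage origin for single-stranded DNA production, remnants of the lacZα fragment, the lac promoter, operator and CAP site, and a T3 promoter on the far side of the cloning region.

The insert is the Tol2 transposase coding sequence from the medaka fish Oryzias latipes, cloned between XhoI and XbaI sites that both remain intact. The automated annotation does not label the transposase itself. There is, however, an unannotated stretch of roughly 2.2 kb between the two fragments of the multiple cloning site, immediately downstream of the forward-facing T7 promoter, which is consistent with the insert's position. A T7 terminator lies beyond the insert in the same orientation. The short matches to a LAC4 promoter fragment and a T7 gene 10-derived tag nearby are partial hits, probably vector-derived sequence flanking the terminator rather than functional parts.

T7 RNA polymerase can transcribe the transposase from this plasmid. Such mRNA is typically co-delivered with a donor plasmid whose cargo is flanked by Tol2 ends, so that the translated enzyme integrates the cargo into the genome. The associated publication concerns transgenesis in the axolotl, which suggests use in generating transgenic animals of that species.
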