Features (pLannotate 1.2.2; 16 found; start..end, strand, type, name):
     30..458     -  rep_origin     f1 ori (sequence partly withheld): f1 bacteriophage origin of replication; arrow indicates direction of (+) strand synthesis
    463..618     -  CDS            lacZα (fragment): LacZα fragment of β-galactosidase; lacZ fragment
    649..667     +  promoter       T7 promoter: promoter for bacteriophage T7 RNA polymerase
    676..701     -  misc_feature   MCS (fragment): pBluescript multiple cloning site
   2891..2912    -  misc_feature   MCS (fragment): pBluescript multiple cloning site
   2929..2949    -  promoter       LAC4 promoter (5') (fragment): 5' portion of the Kluyveromyces lactis LAC4 promoter
   2970..3019    +  CDS            SET1 (fragment): solubility-enhancement tag derived from T7 phage gene 10B
   3027..3074    +  terminator     T7 terminator: transcription terminator for bacteriophage T7 RNA polymerase
   3127..3145    -  promoter       T3 promoter: promoter for bacteriophage T3 RNA polymerase
   3213..3229    -  protein_bind   lac operator: The lac repressor binds to the lac operator to inhibit transcription in E. coli. This inhibition can be relieved by adding lactose or isopropyl-β-D-thiogalactopyranoside (IPTG). lac repressor encoded by lacI
   3237..3267    -  promoter       lac promoter: promoter for the E. coli lac operon
   3282..3303    -  protein_bind   CAP binding site: CAP binding activates transcription in the presence of cAMP. E. coli catabolite activator protein
   3316..3408    -  CDS            lacI (fragment): lac repressor; lacI; The lac repressor binds to the lac operator to inhibit transcription in E. coli. This inhibition can be relieved by adding lactose or isopropyl-β-D-thiogalactopyranoside (IPTG).
   3591..4179    -  rep_origin     ori: high-copy-number ColE1/pMB1/pBR322/pUC origin of replication
   4350..5210    -  CDS            AmpR: β-lactamase; bla; confers resistance to ampicillin, carbenicillin, and related antibiotics
   5211..5315    -  promoter       AmpR promoter: bla
>Addgene plasmid #51818 | T7-TPase | depositor full sequence | sequence record 79592 | T7-TPase sequence 5338 bps
CTAAATTGTAAGCGTTAATATTTTGTTAAAATTCGCGTTAAATTTTTGTTAAATCAGCTCATTTTTTAAC
CAATAGGCCGAAATCGGCAAAATCCCTTATAAATCAAAAGAATAGACCGAGATAGGGT
[37 nt withheld, positions 129-165]
AAAGAACGTGGACTCCAACGTCAAAGG
[49 nt withheld, positions 193-241]
T
[91 nt withheld, positions 243-333]
G
[124 nt withheld, positions 335-458]
CCCATTCGCCATTCAGGCTGCGCAACTGTTGGGAAGGGCGATCGGTGCGGGCCTCTTCGCTATTACGCCA
GCTGGCGAAAGGGGGATGTGCTGCAAGGCGATTAAGTTGGGTAACGCCAGGGTTTTCCCAGTCACGACGT
TGTAAAACGACGGCCAGTGAGCGCGTAGGGATAACAGGGTAATGCGCGCGTAATACGACTCACTATAGGG
CGAATTGGGTACCGGGCCCCCCCTCGAGGTCGAGTCACATCTATTACCACAATGCACAGCACCTTGACCT
GGAAATTAGGGAAATTATAACAGTCAATCAGTGGAAGAAAATGGAGGAAGTATGTGATTCATCAGCAGCT
GCGAGCAGCACAGTCCAAAATCAGCCACAGGATCAAGAGCACCCGTGGCCGTATCTTCGCGAATTCTTTT
CTTTAAGTGGTGTAAATAAAGATTCATTCAAGATGAAATGTGTCCTCTGTCTCCCGCTTAATAAAGAAAT
ATCGGCCTTCAAAAGTTCGCCATCAAACCTAAGGAAGCATATTGAGAGAATGCACCCAAATTACCTCAAA
AACTACTCTAAATTGACAGCACAGAAGAGAAAGATCGGGACCTCCACCCATGCTTCCAGCAGTAAGCAAC
TGAAAGTTGACTCAGTTTTCCCAGTCAAACATGTGTCTCCAGTCACTGTGAACAAAGCTATATTAAGGTA
CATCATTCAAGGACTTCATCCTTTCAGCACTGTTGATCTGCCATCATTTAAAGAGCTGATTAGTACACTG
CAGCCTGGCATTTCTGTCATTACAAGGCCTACTTTACGCTCCAAGATAGCTGAAGCTGCTCTGATCATGA
AACAGAAAGTGACTGCTGCCATGAGTGAAGTTGAATGGATTGCAACCACAACGGATTGTTGGACTGCACG
TAGAAAGTCATTCATTGGTGTAACTGCTCACTGGATCAACCCTGGAAGTCTTGAAAGACATTCCGCTGCA
CTTGCCTGCAAAAGATTAATGGGCTCTCATACTTTTGAGGTACTGGCCAGTGCCATGAATGATATCCACT
CAGAGTATGAAATACGTGACAAGGTTGTTTGCACAACCACAGACAGTGGTTCCAACTTTATGAAGGCTTT
CAGAGTTTTTGGTGTGGAAAACAATGATATCGAGACTGAGGCAAGAAGGTGTGAAAGTGATGACACTGAT
TCTGAAGGCTGTGGTGAGGGAAGTGATGGTGTGGAATTCCAAGATGCCTCACGAGTCCTGGACCAAGACG
ATGGCTTCGAATTCCAGCTACCAAAACATCAAAAGTGTGCCTGTCACTTACTTAACCTAGTCTCAAGCGT
TGATGCCCAAAAAGCTCTCTCAAATGAACACTACAAGAAACTCTACAGATCTGTCTTTGGCAAATGCCAA
GCTTTATGGAATAAAAGCAGCCGATCGGCTCTAGCAGCTGAAGCTGTTGAATCAGAAAGCCGGCTTCAGC
TTTTAAGGCCAAACCAAACGCGGTGGAATTCAACTTTTATGGCTGTTGACAGAATTCTTCAAATTTGCAA
AGAAGCAGGAGAAGGCGCACTTCGGAATATATGCACCTCTCTTGAGGTTCCAATGTTTAATCCAGCAGAA
ATGCTGTTCTTGACAGAGTGGGCCAACACAATGCGTCCAGTTGCAAAAGTACTCGACATCTTGCAAGCGG
AAACGAATACACAGCTGGGGTGGCTGCTGCCTAGTGTCCATCAGTTAAGCTTGAAACTTCAGCGACTCCA
CCATTCTCTCAGGTACTGTGACCCACTTGTGGATGCCCTACAACAAGGAATCCAAACACGATTCAAGCAT
ATGTTTGAAGATCCTGAGATCATAGCAGCTGCCATCCTTCTCCCTAAATTTCGGACCTCTTGGACAAATG
ATGAAACCATCATAAAACGAGGCATGGACTACATCAGAGTGCATCTGGAGCCTTTGGACCACAAGAAGGA
ATTGGCCAACAGTTCATCTGATGATGAAGATTTTTTCGCTTCTTTGAAACCGACAACACATGAAGCCAGC
AAAGAGTTGGATGGATATCTGGCCTGTGTTTCAGACACCAGGGAGTCTCTGCTCACGTTTCCTGCTATTT
GCAGCCTCTCTATCAAGACTAATACACCTCTTCCCGCATCGGCTGCCTGTGAGAGGCTTTTCAGCACTGC
AGGATTGCTTTTCAGCCCCAAAAGAGCTAGGCTTGACACTAACAATTTTGAGAATCAGCTTCTACTGAAG
TTAAATCTGAGGTTTTACAACTTTGAGTAGCGTGTACTGGCATTAGATTGTCTGTCTTATAGTTTGATAA
TTAAATACAAACAGTTCTAAAGCAGGATAAAACCTTGTATGCATTTCATTTAATGTTTTTTGAGATTAAA
AGCTTAAACAAGAAAAAAAAAAAAAAAAAAAAAAAAAAGTACTAGTCGAGCCTCTAGAGCGGCCGCCACC
GCGGCGAGACACCCGGATCGCGCCAAAAAAAAAAAAAAAAAAAAAAAAAAAACCGGATCCGGCTGCTAAC
AAAGCCCGAAAGGAAGCTGAGTTGGCTGCTGCCACCGCTGAGCAATAACTAGCATAACCCCTTGGGGCCT
CTAAACGGGTCTTGAGGGGTTTTTTGCTGAAAGGAGGAACTATATCCGGATATCCCGCAAGAGCTCCAGC
TTTTGTTCCCTTTAGTGAGGGTTAATTGCGCGCATTACCCTGTTATCCCTACGCGCTTGGCGTAATCATG
GTCATAGCTGTTTCCTGTGTGAAATTGTTATCCGCTCACAATTCCACACAACATACGAGCCGGAAGCATA
AAGTGTAAAGCCTGGGGTGCCTAATGAGTGAGCTAACTCACATTAATTGCGTTGCGCTCACTGCCCGCTT
TCCAGTCGGGAAACCTGTCGTGCCAGCTGCATTAATGAATCGGCCAACGCGCGGGGAGAGGCGGTTTGCG
TATTGGGCGCTCTTCCGCTTCCTCGCTCACTGACTCGCTGCGCTCGGTCGTTCGGCTGCGGCGAGCGGTA
TCAGCTCACTCAAAGGCGGTAATACGGTTATCCACAGAATCAGGGGATAACGCAGGAAAGAACATGTGAG
CAAAAGGCCAGCAAAAGGCCAGGAACCGTAAAAAGGCCGCGTTGCTGGCGTTTTTCCATAGGCTCCGCCC
CCCTGACGAGCATCACAAAAATCGACGCTCAAGTCAGAGGTGGCGAAACCCGACAGGACTATAAAGATAC
CAGGCGTTTCCCCCTGGAAGCTCCCTCGTGCGCTCTCCTGTTCCGACCCTGCCGCTTACCGGATACCTGT
CCGCCTTTCTCCCTTCGGGAAGCGTGGCGCTTTCTCATAGCTCACGCTGTAGGTATCTCAGTTCGGTGTA
GGTCGTTCGCTCCAAGCTGGGCTGTGTGCACGAACCCCCCGTTCAGCCCGACCGCTGCGCCTTATCCGGT
AACTATCGTCTTGAGTCCAACCCGGTAAGACACGACTTATCGCCACTGGCAGCAGCCACTGGTAACAGGA
TTAGCAGAGCGAGGTATGTAGGCGGTGCTACAGAGTTCTTGAAGTGGTGGCCTAACTACGGCTACACTAG
AAGGACAGTATTTGGTATCTGCGCTCTGCTGAAGCCAGTTACCTTCGGAAAAAGAGTTGGTAGCTCTTGA
TCCGGCAAACAAACCACCGCTGGTAGCGGTGGTTTTTTTGTTTGCAAGCAGCAGATTACGCGCAGAAAAA
AAGGATCTCAAGAAGATCCTTTGATCTTTTCTACGGGGTCTGACGCTCAGTGGAACGAAAACTCACGTTA
AGGGATTTTGGTCATGAGATTATCAAAAAGGATCTTCACCTAGATCCTTTTAAATTAAAAATGAAGTTTT
AAATCAATCTAAAGTATATATGAGTAAACTTGGTCTGACAGTTACCAATGCTTAATCAGTGAGGCACCTA
TCTCAGCGATCTGTCTATTTCGTTCATCCATAGTTGCCTGACTCCCCGTCGTGTAGATAACTACGATACG
GGAGGGCTTACCATCTGGCCCCAGTGCTGCAATGATACCGCGAGACCCACGCTCACCGGCTCCAGATTTA
TCAGCAATAAACCAGCCAGCCGGAAGGGCCGAGCGCAGAAGTGGTCCTGCAACTTTATCCGCCTCCATCC
AGTCTATTAATTGTTGCCGGGAAGCTAGAGTAAGTAGTTCGCCAGTTAATAGTTTGCGCAACGTTGTTGC
CATTGCTACAGGCATCGTGGTGTCACGCTCGTCGTTTGGTATGGCTTCATTCAGCTCCGGTTCCCAACGA
TCAAGGCGAGTTACATGATCCCCCATGTTGTGCAAAAAAGCGGTTAGCTCCTTCGGTCCTCCGATCGTTG
TCAGAAGTAAGTTGGCCGCAGTGTTATCACTCATGGTTATGGCAGCACTGCATAATTCTCTTACTGTCAT
GCCATCCGTAAGATGCTTTTCTGTGACTGGTGAGTACTCAACCAAGTCATTCTGAGAATAGTGTATGCGG
CGACCGAGTTGCTCTTGCCCGGCGTCAATACGGGATAATACCGCGCCACATAGCAGAACTTTAAAAGTGC
TCATCATTGGAAAACGTTCTTCGGGGCGAAAACTCTCAAGGATCTTACCGCTGTTGAGATCCAGTTCGAT
GTAACCCACTCGTGCACCCAACTGATCTTCAGCATCTTTTACTTTCACCAGCGTTTCTGGGTGAGCAAAA
ACAGGAAGGCAAAATGCCGCAAAAAAGGGAATAAGGGCGACACGGAAATGTTGAATACTCATACTCTTCC
TTTTTCAATATTATTGAAGCATTTATCAGGGTTATTGTCTCATGAGCGGATACATATTTGAATGTATTTA
GAAAAATAAACAAATAGGGGTTCCGCGCACATTTCCCCGAAAAGTGCCAC
