>Addgene plasmid #51818 | T7-TPase | addgene partial sequence | sequence record 81248 | M13pUC-Fwd 5'-CCCAGTCACGACGTTGTAAAACG-3'
CGCGTAGGGATAACAGGGTAATGCGCGCGTAATACGACTCACTATAGGGCGAATTGGGTACCGGGCCCCC
CCTCGAGGTCGAGTCACATCTATTACCACAATGCACAGCACCTTGACCTGGAAATTAGGGAAATTATAAC
AGTCAATCAGTGGAAGAAAATGGAGGAAGTATGTGATTCATCAGCAGCTGCGAGCAGCACAGTCCAAAAT
CAGCCACAGGATCAAGAGCACCCGTGGCCGTATCTTCGCGAATTCTTTTCTTTAAGTGGTGTAAATAAAG
ATTCATTCAAGATGAAATGTGTCCTCTGTCTCCCGCTTAATAAAGAAATATCGGCCTTCAAAAGTTCGCC
ATCAAACCTAAGGAAGCATATTGAGAGAATGCACCCAAATTACCTCAAAAACTACTCTAAATTGACAGCA
CAGAAGAGAAAGATCGGGACCTCCACCCATGCTTCCAGCAGTAAGCAACTGAAAGTTGACTCAGTTTTCC
CAGTCAAACATGTGTCTCCAGTCACTGTGAACAAAGCTATATTAAGGTACATCATTCAAGGACTTCATCC
TTTCAGCACTGTTGATCTGCCATCATTTAAAGAGCTGATTAGTACACTGCAGCCTGGCATTTCTGTCATT
ACAAGGCCTACTTTACGCTCCAAGATAGCTGAAGCTGCTCTGATCATGAAACAGAAAGTGACTGCTGCCA
TGAGTGAAGTTGAATGGATTGCAACCACAACGGATTGTTGGACTGCACGTAGAAAGTCATTCATTGGTGT
AACTGCTCACTGGATCAACCCTGGAAGTCTTGAAAGACATTCCGCTGCACTTGCCTGCAAAAGATTAATG
GGCTCTCATACTTTTGAGGTACTGGCCAGTGCCATGAATGATATCCACTCAGAGTATGAAATACGTGACA
AGGTTGTTTGCACAACCACAGACAGTGGTTCCAACTTTATGAAGGCTTTCAGAGTTTTTGGTGTGGAAAA
CAATGATATCGAGACTGAGGCAAGAAGGTGTGAAAGTGATGACACTGATTCTGAAGGCTGTGGTGAGG
